>Addgene plasmid #37566 | pHL1355 | addgene partial sequence | sequence record 49981 | ColEterm 5'-agctgataccgctcgccgcagccgaacg-3'
TTGTCCTACTCAGGAGAGCGTTCACCGACAAACAACAGATAAAACGAAAGGCCCAGTCTTTCGACTGAGC
CTTTCGTTTTATTTGATGCCTCTAGCACGCGTACCATGGGCCCTTAGTAACTGGACTGCTGGGATTTTTC
AGCCTGGATACGCTGGTAGATCTCTTCACGGTGAACAGAAACTTCCTTCGGGGCATTTACGCCAATACGT
ACCTGGTTGCCCTTTACCCCTAAAACTGTCACGGTGACCTCATCCCCAATCATGAGGGTCTCACCAACTC
GACGAGTCAGAATCAGCATTTCCTCCTAGCGGCCGCCTGTGTGGAATCCATTATAACCGCCAAGCATAAA
AATGTCAACAACGACGGTGCTCGAGAATTCACTGCTCACAAGAAAAAAGGCACGTCATCTGACGTGCCTT
TTTTATTTGTACTACCCTGTACGATTAAAGCTTAAGACCCACTTTCACATTTAAGTTGTTTTTCTAATCC
GCATATGATCAATTCAAGGCCGAATAAGAAGGCTGGCTCTGCACCTTGGTGATCAAATAATTCGATAGCT
TGTCGTAATAATGGCGGCATACTATCAGTAGTAGGTGTTTCCCTTTCTTCTTTAGCGACTTGATGCTCTT
GATCTTCCAATACGCAACCTAAAGTAAAATGCCCCACAGCGCTGAGTGCATATAATGCATTCTCTAGTGA
AAAACCTTGTTGGCATAAAAAGGCTAATTGATTTTCGAGAGTTTCATACTGTTTTTCTGTAGGCCGTGTA
CCTAAATGTACTTTTGCTCCATCGCGATGACTTAG
