>Addgene plasmid #37566 | pHL1355 | addgene partial sequence | sequence record 50286 | AmpSeq-F 5'-ctcatgagcggatacatatttgaa-3'
GCGCACATTTCCCCGAAAAGTGCCACCTGACGTCTCGAGCACCGTCGTTGTTTACATTTTTATGCTTGGC
GGTTATGGTGGATTCCACACAGGTCGACTCTGGCAGGGACCTGCACACGGATTGTGTGTGTTCCAGAGAT
GATAAAAAAGGAGTTAGTCATGGTTAGCATGCGTAAAGGAGAAGAACTTTTCACTGGAGTTGTCCCAATT
CTTGTTGAATTAGATGGTGATGTTAATGGGCACAAATTTTCTGTCAGTGGAGAGGGTGAAGGTGATGCAA
CATACGGAAAACTTACCCTTAAATTTATTTGCACTACTGGAAAACTACCTGTTCCATGGCCAACACTTGT
CACTACTTTCGGTTATGGTGTTCAATGCTTTGCGAGATACCCAGATCATATGAAACAGCATGACTTTTTC
AAGAGTGCCATGCCCGAAGGTTATGTACAGGAAAGAACTATATTTTTCAAAGATGACGGGAACTACAAGA
CACGTGCTGAAGTCAAGTTTGAAGGTGATACCCTTGTTAATAGAATCGAGTTAAAAGGTATTGATTTTAA
AGAAGATGGAAACATTCTTGGACACAAATTGGAATACAACTATG
