>Addgene plasmid #37566 | pHL1355 | addgene partial sequence | sequence record 50289 | GFP-F 5'-GGTCCTTCTTGAGTTTGTAAC-3'
AAAGCTAGCTTGGCTGTTTTGGCGGATGAGAGAAGATTTTCAGCCTGATACAGATTAAATCAGAACGCAG
AAGCGGTCTGATAAAACAGAATTTGCCTGGCGGCAGTAGCGCGGTGGTCCCACCTGACCCCATGCCGAAC
TCAGAAGTGAAACGCCGTAGCGCCGATGGTAGTGTGGGGTCTCCCCATGCGAGAGTAGGGAACTGCCAGG
CATCAAATAAAACGAAAGGCTCAGTCGAAAGACTGGGCCTTTCGTTTTATCTGTTGTTTGTCGGTGAACG
CTCTCCTGAGTAGGACAAATCCGCCGCCCTAGACCTAGGGCGTTCGGCTGCGGCGAGCGGTATCAGCTCA
CTCAAAGGCGGTAATACGGTTATCCACAGAATCAGGGGATAACGCAGGAAAGAACATGTGAGCAAAAGGC
CAGCAAAAGGCCAGGAACCGTAAAAAGGCCGCGTTGCTGGCGTTTTTCCATAGGCTCCGCCCCCCTGACG
AGCATCACAAAAATCGACGCTCAAGTCAGAGGTGGCGAAACCCGACAGGACTATAAAGATACCAGGCGTT
TCCCCCTGGAAGCTCCCTCGTGCGCTCTCCTGTTCCGACCCTGCCGCTTACCGGATACCTGTCCGCCTTT
CTCCCTTCGG
