[The description below was written by a language model from this plasmid's Addgene catalogue record.]
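Description:
pHL1355 is a bacterial expression and synthetic-biology plasmid built on a modular pZ-series backbone, modified from the original pZ expression system. It carries a ColE-type origin of replication, giving high copy number in E. coli, and is selected with ampicillin. No feature table is provided, so the arrangement and orientation of the parts can only be inferred from the catalogue fields.

The plasmid carries three expression cassettes. The first is a reporter in which Aequorea victoria GFP (717 bp), with its own start codon removed, is fused downstream of the glgC leader region and driven by a promoter recorded as pConNoHindM12. Because GFP lacks its own initiation codon, translation must begin within the glgC leader, so fluorescence reports on translational control acting through that leader. The glgC leader is a well-known target of the RNA-binding protein CsrA, which represses translation by binding it. The second cassette expresses the TetR repressor and the third expresses E. coli CsrA (carbon storage regulator), each from a promoter recorded as pConNoHind. The names suggest constitutive promoter variants, though the record does not define them. It also does not identify any TetR-controlled promoter on this plasmid, so TetR presumably regulates an element located elsewhere, such as on a companion construct or in the host strain.

Together these parts form a self-contained readout of CsrA-mediated post-transcriptional repression, consistent with the associated study of signalling dynamics and feedback in the CsrA regulatory cascade. Each insert sits between preserved restriction sites, so individual modules can be exchanged.
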