Addgene plasmid #37566: pHL1355
Depositing lab: Han Lim. Depositing organization: University of California, Berkeley. Publication: Rapid and robust signaling in the CsrA cascade via RNA-protein interactions and feedback regulation. Adamson DN, Lim HN. Proc Natl Acad Sci U S A. 2013 Aug 6;110(32):13120-5. doi: 10.1073/pnas.1308476110. Epub 2013 Jul 22. PubMed 23878244.
Backbone
  Vector backbone: pZ with ColE origin
  Backbone manufacturer: Lim Lab
  Modifications to backbone: Plasmid modified from Rolf Lutz and Hermann Bujard, 1997
  Vector type: Bacterial Expression, Synthetic Biology
Growth in bacteria
  Bacterial resistance: Ampicillin, 100 μg/mL
  Growth temperature: 37°C
  Growth strain: XL1 Blue
  Copy number: High Copy
Gene/Insert 1
  Gene/Insert name: GFP (alt name: green fluorescent protein)
  Species: A. victoria
  Insert size (bp): 717
  Mutation: start codon removed
  Promoter: pConNoHindM12
  Tag / fusion protein: glgC leader region (N terminal on backbone)
  Cloning method: Restriction Enzyme; 5′ cloning site SphI (not destroyed); 3′ cloning site NheI (not destroyed)
  Sequencing primers: 5′ CTCATGA GCGGATACAT ATTTGAA; 3′ cgcggatcc AAGGCCATCCGTCAGGATGGCCTT
Gene/Insert 2
  Gene/Insert name: TetR
  Promoter: pConNoHind
  Cloning method: Restriction Enzyme; 5′ cloning site XmaI (not destroyed); 3′ cloning site HindIII (not destroyed)
  Sequencing primers: 5′ GCTGGGATTA CACATGGCAT GGAT; 3′ ccggaattc ACTGCTCACA AGAAAAAAGG CACG
Gene/Insert 3
  Gene/Insert name: CsrA (alt name: carbon storage regulator)
  Species: E. coli
  Promoter: pConNoHind
  Cloning method: Restriction Enzyme; 5′ cloning site NotI (not destroyed); 3′ cloning site ApaI (not destroyed)
  Sequencing primers: 5′ ggccaag CTT TAATC GTACAGGGTA GTACAAATA; 3′ AGCTGATACC GCTCGCCGCA GCCGAACG
Terms and licenses: Academic/Nonprofit Terms; Industry Terms: Not Available to Industry
How to cite: pHL1355 was a gift from Han Lim (Addgene plasmid # 37566 ; http://n2t.net/addgene:37566 ; RRID:Addgene_37566)
